>Addgene plasmid #84901 | pAG416-Gal-PR50 | addgene full sequence | sequence record 193204 | Addgene NGS Result
GACGAAAGGGCCTCGTGATACGCCTATTTTTATAGGTTAATGTCATGATAATAATGGTTTCTTAGACGGA
TCGCTTGCCTGTAACTTACACGCGCCTCGTATCTTTTAATGATGGAATAATTTGGGAATTTACTCTGTGT
TTATTTATTTTTATGTTTTGTATTTGGATTTTAGAAAGTAAATAAAGAAGGTAGAAGAGTTACGGAATGA
AGAAAAAAAAATAAACAAAGGTTTAAAAAATTTCAACAAAAAGCGTACTTTACATATATATTTATTAGAC
AAGAAAAGCAGATTAAATAGATATACATTCGATTAACGATAAGTAAAATGTAAAATCACAGGATTTTCGT
GTGTGGTCTTCTACACAGACAAGATGAAACAATTCGGCATTAATACCTGAGAGCAGGAAGAGCAAGATAA
AAGGTAGTATTTGTTGGCGATCCCCCTAGAGTCTTTTACATCTTCGGAAAACAAAAACTATTTTTTCTTT
AATTTCTTTTTTTACTTTCTATTTTTAATTTATATATTTATATTAAAAAATTTAAATTATAATTATTTTT
ATAGCACGTGATGAAAAGGACCCAGGTGGCACTTTTCGGGGAAATGTGCGCGGAACCCCTATTTGTTTAT
TTTTCTAAATACATTCAAATATGTATCCGCTCATGAGACAATAACCCTGATAAATGCTTCAATAATATTG
AAAAAGGAAGAGTATGAGTATTCAACATTTCCGTGTCGCCCTTATTCCCTTTTTTGCGGCATTTTGCCTT
CCTGTTTTTGCTCACCCAGAAACGCTGGTGAAAGTAAAAGATGCTGAAGATCAGTTGGGTGCACGAGTGG
GTTACATCGAACTGGATCTCAACAGCGGTAAGATCCTTGAGAGTTTTCGCCCCGAAGAACGTTTTCCAAT
GATGAGCACTTTTAAAGTTCTGCTATGTGGCGCGGTATTATCCCGTATTGACGCCGGGCAAGAGCAACTC
GGTCGCCGCATACACTATTCTCAGAATGACTTGGTTGAGTACTCACCAGTCACAGAAAAGCATCTTACGG
ATGGCATGACAGTAAGAGAATTATGCAGTGCTGCCATAACCATGAGTGATAACACTGCGGCCAACTTACT
TCTGACAACGATCGGAGGACCGAAGGAGCTAACCGCTTTTTTGCACAACATGGGGGATCATGTAACTCGC
CTTGATCGTTGGGAACCGGAGCTGAATGAAGCCATACCAAACGACGAGCGTGACACCACGATGCCTGTAG
CAATGGCAACAACGTTGCGCAAACTATTAACTGGCGAACTACTTACTCTAGCTTCCCGGCAACAATTAAT
AGACTGGATGGAGGCGGATAAAGTTGCAGGACCACTTCTGCGCTCGGCCCTTCCGGCTGGCTGGTTTATT
GCTGATAAATCTGGAGCCGGTGAGCGTGGGTCTCGCGGTATCATTGCAGCACTGGGGCCAGATGGTAAGC
CCTCCCGTATCGTAGTTATCTACACGACGGGGAGTCAGGCAACTATGGATGAACGAAATAGACAGATCGC
TGAGATAGGTGCCTCACTGATTAAGCATTGGTAACTGTCAGACCAAGTTTACTCATATATACTTTAGATT
GATTTAAAACTTCATTTTTAATTTAAAAGGATCTAGGTGAAGATCCTTTTTGATAATCTCATGACCAAAA
TCCCTTAACGTGAGTTTTCGTTCCACTGAGCGTCAGACCCCGTAGAAAAGATCAAAGGATCTTCTTGAGA
TCCTTTTTTTCTGCGCGTAATCTGCTGCTTGCAAACAAAAAAACCACCGCTACCAGCGGTGGTTTGTTTG
CCGGATCAAGAGCTACCAACTCTTTTTCCGAAGGTAACTGGCTTCAGCAGAGCGCAGATACCAAATACTG
TTCTTCTAGTGTAGCCGTAGTTAGGCCACCACTTCAAGAACTCTGTAGCACCGCCTACATACCTCGCTCT
GCTAATCCTGTTACCAGTGGCTGCTGCCAGTGGCGATAAGTCGTGTCTTACCGGGTTGGACTCAAGACGA
TAGTTACCGGATAAGGCGCAGCGGTCGGGCTGAACGGGGGGTTCGTGCACACAGCCCAGCTTGGAGCGAA
CGACCTACACCGAACTGAGATACCTACAGCGTGAGCTATGAGAAAGCGCCACGCTTCCCGAAGGGAGAAA
GGCGGACAGGTATCCGGTAAGCGGCAGGGTCGGAACAGGAGAGCGCACGAGGGAGCTTCCAGGGGGAAAC
GCCTGGTATCTTTATAGTCCTGTCGGGTTTCGCCACCTCTGACTTGAGCGTCGATTTTTGTGATGCTCGT
CAGGGGGGCGGAGCCTATGGAAAAACGCCAGCAACGCGGCCTTTTTACGGTTCCTGGCCTTTTGCTGGCC
TTTTGCTCACATGTTCTTTCCTGCGTTATCCCCTGATTCTGTGGATAACCGTATTACCGCCTTTGAGTGA
GCTGATACCGCTCGCCGCAGCCGAACGACCGAGCGCAGCGAGTCAGTGAGCGAGGAAGCGGAAGAGCGCC
CAATACGCAAACCGCCTCTCCCCGCGCGTTGGCCGATTCATTAATGCAGCTGGCACGACAGGTTTCCCGA
CTGGAAAGCGGGCAGTGAGCGCAACGCAATTAATGTGAGTTAGCTCACTCATTAGGCACCCCAGGCTTTA
CACTTTATGCTTCCGGCTCGTATGTTGTGTGGAATTGTGAGCGGATAACAATTTCACACAGGAAACAGCT
ATGACCATGATTACGCCAAGCGCGCAATTAACCCTCACTAAAGGGAACAAAAGCTGGAGCTCTAGTACGG
ATTAGAAGCCGCCGAGCGGGTGACAGCCCTCCGAAGGAAGACTCTCCTCCGTGCGTCCTCGTCTTCACCG
GTCGCGTTCCTGAAACGCAGATGTGCCTCGCGCCGCACTGCTCCGAACAATAAAGATTCTACAATACTAG
CTTTTATGGTTATGAAGAGGAAAAATTGGCAGTAACCTGGCCCCACAAACCTTCAAATGAACGAATCAAA
TTAACAACCATAGGATGATAATGCGATTAGTTTTTTAGCCTTATTTCTGGGGTAATTAATCAGCGAAGCG
ATGATTTTTGATCTATTAACAGATATATAAATGCAAAAACTGCATAACCACTTTAACTAATACTTTCAAC
ATTTTCGGTTTGTATTACTTCTTATTCAAATGTAATAAAAGTATCAACAAAAAATTGTTAATATACCTCT
ATACTTTAACGTCAAGGAGAAAAAACCCCGGATTCTAGAACTAGTGGATCCCCCATCACAAGTTTGTACA
AAAAAGCAGGCTTCGAATTCACCATGCCTCGTCCACGGCCACGGCCACGCCCTCGTCCACGGCCACGGCC
ACGCCCTCGTCCTCGGCCTCGTCCACGGCCACGGCCACGCCCTCGTCCTCGGCCTCGTCCTCGACCACGA
CCTCGACCGCGTCCTCGACCTCGTCCTCGACCACGACCTCGACCGCGTCCTCGACCACGTCCTCGTCCTC
GGCCTCGTCCACGGCCACGGCCACGCCCTCGTCCTCGGCCTCGTCCTCGACCACGACCTCGACCGCGTCC
TCGACCTCGTCCTCGACCACGACCTCGACCGCGTCCTCGACCACGTGAGCAGAAACTCATCTCAGAAGAG
GATCTGGCAGCAAATGATATCCTGGATTACAAGGATGACGACGATAAGTAAAGATCTAACCCAGCTTTCT
TGTACAAAGTGGTGATGGGCTGCAGGAATTCGATATCAAGCTTATCGATACCGTCGACCTCGAGTCATGT
AATTAGTTATGTCACGCTTACATTCACGCCCTCCCCCCACATCCGCTCTAACCGAAAAGGAAGGAGTTAG
ACAACCTGAAGTCTAGGTCCCTATTTATTTTTTTATAGTTATGTTAGTATTAAGAACGTTATTTATATTT
CAAATTTTTCTTTTTTTTCTGTACAGACGCGTGTACGCATGTAACATTATACTGAAAACCTTGCTTGAGA
AGGTTTTGGGACGCTCGAAGGCTTTAATTTGCGGCCGGTACCCAATTCGCCCTATAGTGAGTCGTATTAC
GCGCGCTCACTGGCCGTCGTTTTACAACGTCGTGACTGGGAAAACCCTGGCGTTACCCAACTTAATCGCC
TTGCAGCACATCCCCCTTTCGCCAGCTGGCGTAATAGCGAAGAGGCCCGCACCGATCGCCCTTCCCAACA
GTTGCGCAGCCTGAATGGCGAATGG
[124 nt withheld, positions 4226-4349]
C
[91 nt withheld, positions 4351-4441]
A
[49 nt withheld, positions 4443-4491]
CCTTTGACGTTGGAGTCCACGTTCTTT
[37 nt withheld, positions 4519-4555]
ACCCTATCTCGGTCTATTCTTTTGATTTATAAGGGATTTTGCCGATTTCGGCCTATTGGTTAAAAAATGA
GCTGATTTAACAAAAATTTAACGCGAATTTTAACAAAATATTAACGCTTACAATTTCCTGATGCGGTATT
TTCTCCTTACGCATCTGTGCGGTATTTCACACCGCATAGGGTAATAACTGATATAATTAAATTGAAGCTC
TAATTTGTGAGTTTAGTATACATGCATTTACTTATAATACAGTTTTTTAGTTTTGCTGGCCGCATCTTCT
CAAATATGCTTCCCAGCCTGCTTTTCTGTAACGTTCACCCTCTACCTTAGCATCCCTTCCCTTTGCAAAT
AGTCCTCTTCCAACAATAATAATGTCAGATCCTGTAGAGACCACATCATCCACGGTTCTATACTGTTGAC
CCAATGCGTCTCCCTTGTCATCTAAACCCACACCGGGTGTCATAATCAACCAATCGTAACCTTCATCTCT
TCCACCCATGTCTCTTTGAGCAATAAAGCCGATAACAAAATCTTTGTCGCTCTTCGCAATGTCAACAGTA
CCCTTAGTATATTCTCCAGTAGATAGGGAGCCCTTGCATGACAATTCTGCTAACATCAAAAGGCCTCTAG
GTTCCTTTGTTACTTCTTCTGCCGCCTGCTTCAAACCGCTAACAATACCTGGGCCCACCACACCGTGTGC
ATTCGTAATGTCTGCCCATTCTGCTATTCTGTATACACCCGCAGAGTACTGCAATTTGACTGTATTACCA
ATGTCAGCAAATTTTCTGTCTTCGAAGAGTAAAAAATTGTACTTGGCGGATAATGCCTTTAGCGGCTTAA
CTGTGCCCTCCATGGAAAAATCAGTCAAGATATCCACATGTGTTTTTAGTAAACAAATTTTGGGACCTAA
TGCTTCAACTAACTCCAGTAATTCCTTGGTGGTACGAACATCCAATGAAGCACACAAGTTTGTTTGCTTT
TCGTGCATGATATTAAATAGCTTGGCAGCAACAGGACTAGGATGAGTAGCAGCACGTTCCTTATATGTAG
CTTTCGACATGATTTATCTTCGTTTCCTGCAGGTTTTTGTTCTGTGCAGTTGGGTTAAGAATACTGGGCA
ATTTCATGTTTCTTCAACACTACATATGCGTATATATACCAATCTAAGTCTGTGCTCCTTCCTTCGTTCT
TCCTTCTGTTCGGAGATTACCGAATCAAAAAAATTTCAAGGAAACCGAAATCAAAAAAAAGAATAAAAAA
AAAATGATGAATTGAAAAGGTGGTATGGTGCACTCTCAGTACAATCTGCTCTGATGCCGCATAGTTAAGC
CAGCCCCGACACCCGCCAACACCCGCTGACGCGCCCTGACGGGCTTGTCTGCTCCCGGCATCCGCTTACA
GACAAGCTGTGACCGTCTCCGGGAGCTGCATGTGTCAGAGGTTTTCACCGTCATCACCGAAACGCGCGA
Features (pLannotate 1.2.2; 24 found; start..end, strand, type, name):
     69..572     -  misc_feature   CEN/ARS: S. cerevisiae CEN6 centromere fused to an autonomously replicating sequence
    609..713     +  promoter       AmpR promoter: bla
    714..1574    +  CDS            AmpR: β-lactamase; bla; confers resistance to ampicillin, carbenicillin, and related antibiotics
   1745..2333    +  rep_origin     ori: high-copy-number ColE1/pMB1/pBR322/pUC origin of replication
   2516..2608    +  CDS            lacI (fragment): lac repressor; lacI; The lac repressor binds to the lac operator to inhibit transcription in E. coli. This inhibition can be relieved by adding lactose or isopropyl-β-D-thiogalactopyranoside (IPTG).
   2621..2642    +  protein_bind   CAP binding site: CAP binding activates transcription in the presence of cAMP. E. coli catabolite activator protein
   2657..2687    +  promoter       lac promoter: promoter for the E. coli lac operon
   2695..2711    +  protein_bind   lac operator: The lac repressor binds to the lac operator to inhibit transcription in E. coli. This inhibition can be relieved by adding lactose or isopropyl-β-D-thiogalactopyranoside (IPTG). lac repressor encoded by lacI
   2756..2774    +  promoter       T3 promoter: promoter for bacteriophage T3 RNA polymerase
   2798..3239    +  promoter       GAL1 promoter: S. cerevisiae GAL1; inducible promoter, regulated by Gal4
   3254..3274    +  misc_feature   MCS (fragment): pBluescript multiple cloning site
   3278..3302    +  protein_bind   attB1: mutant version of attB; recombination site for the Gateway® BP reaction BP Clonase™
   3665..3688    +  CDS            3xFLAG (fragment): three tandem FLAG® epitope tags
   3699..3723    -  protein_bind   attB2: mutant version of attB; recombination site for the Gateway® BP reaction BP Clonase™
   3727..3774    +  misc_feature   MCS (fragment): pBluescript multiple cloning site
   3775..4022    +  terminator     CYC1 terminator: S. cerevisiae CYC1; transcription terminator for CYC1
   4041..4059    -  promoter       T7 promoter: promoter for bacteriophage T7 RNA polymerase
   4067..4222    +  CDS            lacZα (fragment): LacZα fragment of β-galactosidase; lacZ fragment
   4226..4654    +  rep_origin     f1 ori (sequence partly withheld): f1 bacteriophage origin of replication; arrow indicates direction of (+) strand synthesis
   4682..4733    -  misc_feature   bom (fragment): basis of mobility region from pBR322
   4812..5615    -  CDS            URA3: orotidine-5'-phosphate decarboxylase, required for uracil biosynthesis; S. cerevisiae URA3; yeast auxotrophic marker, counterselectable with 5-fluoroorotic acid (5-FOA)
   5616..5831    -  promoter       URA3 promoter: S. cerevisiae URA3
   5839..5888    -  misc_feature   bom (fragment): basis of mobility region from pBR322
   5990..1       -  CDS            rop (fragment) (across the origin): Rop protein, which maintains plasmids at low copy number; rop
