[The description below was written by a language model from this plasmid's Addgene catalogue record and pLannotate feature annotations shown in this document.]
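Description:
pAG416-Gal-PR50 is a yeast expression plasmid built on the Gateway-compatible pAG416-Gal-ccdB destination backbone, in which the ccdB cassette has been replaced by recombination with a synthetic insert. It is a centromeric shuttle vector. A CEN6/ARS element supports stable, low-copy maintenance in Saccharomyces cerevisiae, and the URA3 gene with its own promoter allows selection in uracil auxotrophs and counterselection with 5-FOA. In E. coli it replicates from a high-copy ColE1/pUC-type origin and is selected through the β-lactamase ampicillin resistance gene. An f1 origin and remnants of the pBluescript-type lac/lacZα region, along with flanking T3 and T7 promoters, are carried over from the parental backbone. The T3 and T7 sites serve as the sequencing primer sites.

The payload is PR50, a 378 bp synthetic open reading frame encoding fifty repeats of the proline-arginine dipeptide, one of the dipeptide repeat proteins associated with the C9orf72 repeat expansion linked to ALS and frontotemporal dementia. It sits between attB1 and attB2 sites, downstream of the galactose-inducible, Gal4-regulated GAL1 promoter and upstream of the CYC1 terminator, so expression can be switched on by changing the carbon source. The record lists C-terminal Myc and FLAG tags on the insert. The feature table detects a FLAG-type epitope just before attB2 but does not separately annotate the Myc tag or the repeat coding region. The stated purpose is inducible expression of the PR dipeptide repeat in yeast, and the associated study concerns modifiers of C9orf72 dipeptide repeat toxicity, which fits a counterselectable, conditionally expressed construct of this kind.
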