Addgene plasmid #84901: pAG416-Gal-PR50
Purpose: induce expression of dipeptide repeat PR in yeast
Depositing lab: Aaron Gitler. Depositing organization: Stanford University. Publication: Modifiers of C9orf72 dipeptide repeat toxicity connect nucleocytoplasmic transport defects to FTD/ALS. Jovicic A, Mertens J, Boeynaems S, Bogaert E, Chai N, Yamada SB, Paul JW 3rd, Sun S, Herdy JR, Bieri G, Kramer NJ, Gage FH, Van Den Bosch L, Robberecht W, Gitler AD. Nat Neurosci. 2015 Sep;18(9):1226-9. doi: 10.1038/nn.4085. PubMed 26308983.
Backbone
  Vector backbone: pAG416-Gal-ccdB
  Backbone manufacturer: Susan Lindquist (Addgene plasmid # 14147)
  Backbone size w/o insert (bp): 5647
  Vector type: Yeast Expression
  Selectable markers: URA3
Growth in bacteria
  Bacterial resistance: Ampicillin, 100 μg/mL
  Growth temperature: 37°C
  Growth strain: DH5alpha
  Copy number: Unknown
Gene/Insert
  Gene/Insert name: PR50 (alt name: C9orf72 dipeptide)
  Species: Synthetic
  Insert size (bp): 378
  Entrez Gene: C9orf72 (a.k.a. ALSFTD, DENND9, DENNL72, FTDALS, FTDALS1)
  Promoter: GAL1
  Tag / fusion protein: Myc (C terminal on insert); FLAG (C terminal on insert)
  Cloning method: Gateway Cloning
  Sequencing primers: 5′ T3; 3′ T7
Terms and licenses: Academic/Nonprofit Terms; Industry Terms: Not Available to Industry
How to cite: pAG416-Gal-PR50 was a gift from Aaron Gitler (Addgene plasmid # 84901 ; http://n2t.net/addgene:84901 ; RRID:Addgene_84901)
