>Addgene plasmid #84901 | pAG416-Gal-PR50 | addgene partial sequence | sequence record 166504 | T3 5'-GCAATTAACCCTCACTAAAGG-3'
AGCCGCCGAGCGGGTGACAGCCCTCCGAAGGAAGACTCTCCTCCGTGCGTCCTCGTCTTCACCGGTCGCG
TTCCTGAAACGCAGATGTGCCTCGCGCCGCACTGCTCCGAACAATAAAGATTCTACAATACTAGCTTTTA
TGGTTATGAAGAGGAAAAATTGGCAGTAACCTGGCCCCACAAACCTTCAAATGAACGAATCAAATTAACA
ACCATAGGATGATAATGCGATTAGTTTTTTAGCCTTATTTCTGGGGTAATTAATCAGCGAAGCGATGATT
TTTGATCTATTAACAGATATATAAATGCAAAAACTGCATAACCACTTTAACTAATACTTTCAACATTTTC
GGTTTGTATTACTTCTTATTCAAATGTAATAAAAGTATCAACAAAAAATTGTTAATATACCTCTATACTT
TAACGTCAAGGAGAAAAAACCCCGGATTCTAGAACTAGTGGATCCCCCATCACAAGTTTGTACAAAAAAG
CAGGCTTCGAATTCACCATGCCTCGTCCACGGCCACGGCCACGCCCTCGTCCACGGCCACGGCCACGCCC
TCGTCCTCGGCCTCGTCCACGGCCACGGCCACGCCCTCGTCCTCGGCCTCGTCCTCGACCACGACCTCGA
CCGCGTCCTCGACCTCGTCCTCGACCACGACCTCGACCGCGTCCTCGACCACGTCCTCGTCCTCGGCCTC
GTCCACGGCCACGGCCACGCCCTCGTCCT
