>Addgene plasmid #84901 | pAG416-Gal-PR50 | addgene partial sequence | sequence record 166506 | T7 5'-TAATACGACTCACTATAGGG-3'
AGCCTTCGAGCGTCCCAAAACCTTCTCAAGCAAGGTTTTCAGTATAATGTTACATGCGTACACGCGTCTG
TACAGAAAAAAAAGAAAAATTTGAAATATAAATAACGTTCTTAATACTAACATAACTATAAAAAAATAAA
TAGGGACCTAGACTTCAGGTTGTCTAACTCCTTCCTTTTCGGTTAGAGCGGATGTGGGGGGAGGGCGTGA
ATGTAAGCGTGACATAACTAATTACATGACTCGAGGTCGACGGTATCGATAAGCTTGATATCGAATTCCT
GCAGCCCATCACCACTTTGTACAAGAAAGCTGGGTTAGATCTTTACTTATCGTCGTCATCCTTGTAATCC
AGGATATCATTTGCTGCCAGATCCTCTTCTGAGATGAGTTTCTGCTCACGTGGTCGAGGACGCGGTCGAG
GTCGTGGTCGAGGACGAGGTCGAGGACGCGGTCGAGGTCGTGGTCGAGGACGAGGCCGAGGACGAGGGCG
TGGCCGTGGCCGTGGACGAGGCCGAGGACGAGGACGTGGTCGAGGACGCGGTCGAGGTCGTGGTCGAGGA
CGAGGTCGAGGACGCGGTCGAGGTCGTGGTCGAGGACGAGGCCGAGGACGAGGGCGTGGCCGTGGCCGTG
GACGAGGCCGAGGACGAGGGCGTGGCCGTGGCCGTGGACGAGGGCGTGGCCGTGGCCGTGGACGAGGCAT
GGTGAATTCGAAGCCTGCTTTTTTGTACAAACTTGTGATGGGGGATCCACTAGTTCTAGAATCCGGGGTT
TTTTCTCCTTGACGTTAAAGTATAGAGGTATATTAACAATTTTTTGTTGATACTTTTATTACATTTGAAT
AAGAAGTAATACAACCGAAAATGTTGAAAGTATTAGTTAA
